>Addgene plasmid #15284 | pXPE | addgene partial sequence | sequence record 21860 | 15284 with SP6
GCTGCTGCCTGCAGGTCGACTCTAGAGGATCCCCGGGGAAGCGCAGCGCGGCGCAGCTGACTGCTGCCTC
TCACGGCCCTCGCGACCACAAGCCCTCAGGTCCGGCGCGTTCCCTGCAAGACTGAGCGGCGGGGAGTGGC
TCCCGGCCGCCGGCCCCGGCTGCGAGAAAGATGGCGGACCTGGCCGAGTGCAACATCAAAGTGATGTGTC
GCTTCAGACCTCTCAACGAGTCTGAAGTGAACCGCGGCGACAAGTACATCGCCAAGTTTCAGGGAGAAGA
CACGGTCGTGATCGCGTCCAAGCCTTATGCATTTGATCGGGTGTTCCAGTCAAGCACATCTCAAGAGCAA
GTGTATAATGACTGTGCAAAGAAGATTGTTAAAGATGTACTTGAAGGATATAATGGAACAATATTTGCAT
ATGGACAAACATCCTCTGGGAAGACACACACAATGGAGGGTAAACTTCATGATCCAGAAGGCATGGGAAT
TATTCCAAGAATAGTGCAAGATATTTTTAATTATATTTACTCCATGGATGAAAATTTGGAATTTCATATT
AAGGTTTCATATTTTGAAATATATTTGGATAAGATAAGGGAC
