[The description below was written by a language model from this plasmid's Addgene catalogue record.]
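Description:
pXPE is a cloning and transcription plasmid built on the Promega pSP72 backbone (about 2.46 kb) that carries a human cDNA for the ubiquitous kinesin heavy chain, uKHC, now known as KIF5B. The repository classifies it as a bacterial expression vector. It is maintained as a high-copy plasmid in E. coli under ampicillin selection. pSP72 is a small general-purpose vector whose polylinker is flanked by opposing SP6 and T7 phage RNA polymerase promoters. These promoters are normally used for in vitro transcription of a cloned insert rather than for protein production in bacteria. The record itself does not name a promoter driving the insert, and mentions SP6 only as the 5′ sequencing primer site. No feature table was provided, so details of the origin and other backbone elements are not documented here.

The insert is roughly 3.5 kb and was placed between XmaI at the 5′ end and EcoRI at the 3′ end, with both sites retained so the fragment can be excised again. Compared with the original cDNA clone, it lacks the first 180 bp of the 5′ untranslated region. No change to the coding sequence is recorded, and no epitope tags, fusion partners or reporters are listed.

The plasmid derives from work describing the cloning of the human kinesin heavy chain gene and the interaction of its C-terminal domain with cytoplasmic microtubules in transfected cells. It is best regarded as a source clone for the KIF5B cDNA, suited to subcloning into expression vectors, deriving truncations or making transcripts in vitro.
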