Addgene plasmid #15284: pXPE
Depositing lab: Ron Vale. Depositing organization: University of California, San Francisco (UCSF). Publication: Cloning and expression of a human kinesin heavy chain gene: interaction of the COOH-terminal domain with cytoplasmic microtubules in transfected CV-1 cells. Navone F, Niclas J, Hom-Booher N, Sparks L, Bernstein HD, McCaffrey G, Vale RD. J Cell Biol. 1992 Jun . 117(6):1263-75. 10.1083/jcb.117.6.1263 PubMed 1607388.
Backbone
  Vector backbone: pSP72
  Backbone manufacturer: Promega
  Backbone size w/o insert (bp): 2460
  Vector type: Bacterial Expression
Growth in bacteria
  Bacterial resistance: Ampicillin, 100 μg/mL
  Growth temperature: 37°C
  Growth strain: DH5alpha
  Copy number: High Copy
Gene/Insert
  Gene/Insert name: ubiquitous kinesin heavy chain (alt name: uKHC (KIF5B))
  Species: H. sapiens (human)
  Insert size (bp): 3505
  Mutation: The insert is missing the 1st 180 bp of 5' untranslated region of the original cDNA clone
  Entrez Gene: KIF5B (a.k.a. HEL-S-61, KINH, KNS, KNS1, UKHC)
  Cloning method: Restriction Enzyme; 5′ cloning site Xmal (not destroyed); 3′ cloning site EcoRI (not destroyed)
  Sequencing primers: 5′ SP6
Terms and licenses: Academic/Nonprofit Terms; Industry Terms: Not Available to Industry
How to cite: pXPE was a gift from Ron Vale (Addgene plasmid # 15284 ; http://n2t.net/addgene:15284 ; RRID:Addgene_15284)
